Addgene plasmid #109609: actc1b-mKate2-rab20
Purpose: Muscle specific zebrafish expression of mKate2 fused to rab20
Depositing lab: Rob Parton. Depositing organization: University of Queensland, Institute for Molecular Bioscience. Publication: In vivo cell biological screening identifies an endocytic capture mechanism for T-tubule formation. Hall TE, Martel N, Ariotti N, Xiong Z, Lo HP, Ferguson C, Rae J, Lim YW, Parton RG. Nat Commun. 2020 Jul 24;11(1):3711. doi: 10.1038/s41467-020-17486-w. PubMed 32709891.
Backbone
  Vector backbone: pDONR p2R-p3
  Vector type: Zebrafish plasmids
Growth in bacteria
  Bacterial resistance: Ampicillin, 100 μg/mL
  Growth temperature: 37°C
  Growth strain: DH5alpha
  Copy number: High Copy
Gene/Insert
  Gene/Insert name: rab20
  Species: D. rerio (zebrafish)
  Entrez Gene: rab20 (a.k.a. fb01f02, wu:fb01f02, wu:fj82g08, zgc:64047)
  Tag / fusion protein: mKate2 (N terminal on insert)
  Cloning method: Gateway Cloning
Terms and licenses: Academic/Nonprofit Terms; Industry Terms: Not Available to Industry
How to cite: actc1b-mKate2-rab20 was a gift from Rob Parton (Addgene plasmid # 109609 ; http://n2t.net/addgene:109609 ; RRID:Addgene_109609)
