[The description below was written by a language model from this plasmid's Addgene catalogue record, the feature table of its GenBank file and pLannotate feature annotations shown in this document.]
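Description:
actc1b-mKate2-rab20 is a zebrafish expression plasmid of about 9.6 kb, assembled by multisite Gateway cloning to drive muscle-specific production of zebrafish Rab20 fused at its N-terminus to the monomeric far-red fluorescent protein mKate2. The catalogue lists pDONR p2R-p3 as the backbone. However, the annotated sequence contains recombined attB4, attB1, attB2 and attB3 sites in a pBluescript-like, ampicillin-resistant framework, which is what a finished three-fragment expression clone looks like rather than an entry vector. The listed backbone probably refers to the donor vector that originally carried the rab20 fragment. The plasmid is propagated in E. coli through a high-copy ColE1/pUC origin and selected with the AmpR beta-lactamase gene. Remnants of an f1/M13 origin, the lac promoter/operator region and a T3 promoter come from the parental cloning vector.

The expression cassette reads in order through the Gateway sites. The roughly 4 kb segment between attB4 and attB1 is not annotated in either feature table, but from the construct name and stated purpose it should hold the actc1b (alpha-cardiac actin 1b) muscle promoter. Between attB1 and attB2 lie a Kozak consensus and the codon-optimised mKate2 coding sequence. Between attB2 and attB3 is the rab20 open reading frame, which automated annotation recognised by its similarity to human RAB20. An SV40 polyadenylation signal follows. A short match to a medaka tyrosinase sequence flanking the cassette may reflect Tol2 transposon arms, although the record does not annotate any. The construct belongs to a plasmid collection for in vivo cell biology in zebrafish and was used in a screen examining T-tubule formation in muscle fibres.
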