LOCUS       Exported 9600 bp ds-DNA circular SYN 13-MAY-2021
DEFINITION  Muscle specific zebrafish expression of mKate2 fused to rab20.
ACCESSION   .
VERSION     .
KEYWORDS    actc1b-mKate2-rab20
SOURCE      synthetic DNA construct
  ORGANISM  synthetic DNA construct
REFERENCE   1 (bases 1 to 9600)
  TITLE     Parton Lab Plasmids for in vivo cell biology in the zebrafish
REFERENCE   2 (bases 1 to 9600)
  AUTHORS   .
  TITLE     Direct Submission
  JOURNAL   Exported May 13, 2021 from SnapGene Server 1.1.58
            http://www.snapgene.com
FEATURES             Location/Qualifiers
     source          1..9600
                     /organism="synthetic DNA construct"
                     /mol_type="other DNA"
     protein_bind    1..25
                     /gene="mutant version of attB"
                     /label=attB1
                     /bound_moiety="BP Clonase(TM)"
                     /note="recombination site for the Gateway(R) BP reaction"
     regulatory      26..35
                     /regulatory_class="other"
                     /note="vertebrate consensus sequence for strong initiation
                     of translation (Kozak, 1987)"
     CDS             32..727
                     /codon_start=1
                     /product="monomeric far-red fluorescent protein (Shcherbo
                     et al., 2009)"
                     /label=mKate2
                     /note="mammalian codon-optimized"
                     /translation="MVSELIKENMHMKLYMEGTVNNHHFKCTSEGEGKPYEGTQTMRIK
                     AVEGGPLPFAFDILATSFMYGSKTFINHTQGIPDFFKQSFPEGFTWERVTTYEDGGVLT
                     ATQDTSLQDGCLIYNVKIRGVNFPSNGPVMQKKTLGWEASTETLYPADGGLEGRADMAL
                     KLVGGGHLICNLKTTYRSKKPAKNLKMPGVYYVDRRLERIKEADKETYVEQHEVAVARY
                     CDLPSKLGHR"
     protein_bind    complement(729..753)
                     /gene="mutant version of attB"
                     /label=attB2
                     /bound_moiety="BP Clonase(TM)"
                     /note="recombination site for the Gateway(R) BP reaction"
     protein_bind    complement(1424..1444)
                     /gene="mutant version of attB"
                     /label=attB3
                     /bound_moiety="BP Clonase(TM)"
                     /note="core recombination site for the Gateway(R) BP
                     reaction"
     primer_bind     complement(1452..1468)
                     /label=M13 fwd
                     /note="common sequencing primer, one of multiple similar
                     variants"
     polyA_signal    1484..1618
                     /label=SV40 poly(A) signal
                     /note="SV40 polyadenylation signal"
     primer_bind     complement(1508..1527)
                     /label=EBV-rev
                     /note="SV40 polyA terminator, reverse primer"
     primer_bind     1562..1581
                     /label=SV40pA-R
                     /note="SV40 polyA, reverse primer"
     primer_bind     complement(2290..2306)
                     /label=SK primer
                     /note="common sequencing primer, one of multiple similar
                     variants"
     primer_bind     complement(2290..2306)
                     /label=pBluescriptSK
                     /note="For pBluescript vector"
     primer_bind     complement(2343..2363)
                     /label=T3
                     /note="T3 promoter, forward primer"
     promoter        complement(2343..2361)
                     /label=T3 promoter
                     /note="promoter for bacteriophage T3 RNA polymerase"
     primer_bind     complement(2382..2398)
                     /label=M13 rev
                     /note="common sequencing primer, one of multiple similar
                     variants"
     primer_bind     complement(2395..2417)
                     /label=M13/pUC Reverse
                     /note="In lacZ gene"
     protein_bind    2406..2422
                     /label=lac operator
                     /bound_moiety="lac repressor encoded by lacI"
                     /note="The lac repressor binds to the lac operator to
                     inhibit transcription in E. coli. This inhibition can be
                     relieved by adding lactose or
                     isopropyl-beta-D-thiogalactopyranoside (IPTG)."
     promoter        complement(2430..2460)
                     /label=lac promoter
                     /note="promoter for the E. coli lac operon"
     protein_bind    2475..2496
                     /label=CAP binding site
                     /bound_moiety="E. coli catabolite activator protein"
                     /note="CAP binding activates transcription in the presence
                     of cAMP."
     primer_bind     complement(2613..2630)
                     /label=L4440
                     /note="L4440 vector, forward primer"
     rep_origin      complement(2784..3372)
                     /direction=LEFT
                     /label=ori
                     /note="high-copy-number ColE1/pMB1/pBR322/pUC origin of
                     replication"
     primer_bind     complement(2864..2883)
                     /label=pBR322ori-F
                     /note="pBR322 origin, forward primer"
     CDS             complement(3543..4403)
                     /codon_start=1
                     /gene="bla"
                     /product="beta-lactamase"
                     /label=AmpR
                     /note="confers resistance to ampicillin, carbenicillin, and
                     related antibiotics"
                     /translation="MSIQHFRVALIPFFAAFCLPVFAHPETLVKVKDAEDQLGARVGYI
                     ELDLNSGKILESFRPEERFPMMSTFKVLLCGAVLSRIDAGQEQLGRRIHYSQNDLVEYS
                     PVTEKHLTDGMTVRELCSAAITMSDNTAANLLLTTIGGPKELTAFLHNMGDHVTRLDRW
                     EPELNEAIPNDERDTTMPVAMATTLRKLLTGELLTLASRQQLIDWMEADKVAGPLLRSA
                     LPAGWFIADKSGAGERGSRGIIAALGPDGKPSRIVVIYTTGSQATMDERNRQIAEIGAS
                     LIKHW"
     primer_bind     4166..4185
                     /label=Amp-R
                     /note="Ampicillin resistance gene, reverse primer"
     promoter        complement(4404..4508)
                     /gene="bla"
                     /label=AmpR promoter
     primer_bind     complement(4671..4692)
                     /label=F1ori-F
                     /note="F1 origin, forward primer"
     primer_bind     5588..5604
                     /label=M13 rev
                     /note="common sequencing primer, one of multiple similar
                     variants"
     protein_bind    5624..5644
                     /gene="mutant version of attB"
                     /label=attB4
                     /bound_moiety="BP Clonase(TM)"
                     /note="core recombination site for the Gateway(R) BP
                     reaction"
ORIGIN
        1 gcaagtttgt acaaaaaagc aggctgccac catggtgagc gagctgatta aggagaacat
       61 gcacatgaag ctgtacatgg agggcaccgt gaacaaccac cacttcaagt gcacatccga
      121 gggcgaaggc aagccctacg agggcaccca gaccatgaga atcaaggcgg tcgagggcgg
      181 ccctctcccc ttcgccttcg acatcctggc taccagcttc atgtacggca gcaaaacctt
      241 catcaaccac acccagggca tccccgactt ctttaagcag tccttccccg agggcttcac
      301 atgggagaga gtcaccacat acgaagacgg gggcgtgctg accgctaccc aggacaccag
      361 cctccaggac ggctgcctca tctacaacgt caagatcaga ggggtgaact tcccatccaa
      421 cggccctgtg atgcagaaga aaacactcgg ctgggaggcc tccaccgaga ccctgtaccc
      481 cgctgacggc ggcctggaag gcagagccga catggccctg aagctcgtgg gcgggggcca
      541 cctgatctgc aacttgaaga ccacatacag atccaagaaa cccgctaaga acctcaagat
      601 gcccggcgtc tactatgtgg acagaagact ggaaagaatc aaggaggccg acaaagagac
      661 ctacgtcgag cagcacgagg tggctgtggc cagatactgc gacctcccta gcaaactggg
      721 gcacagagac ccagctttct tgtacaaagt ggtgaacgtt ggaaagactt ctctcctcca
      781 cagatacacg gagaggaagt ttaaggacac gataagcacc gtcggagggg cgtttttcct
      841 caaacagtgg ggtccctaca acatttccat atgggatact gcaggtcgag agcagtttca
      901 cggtctgggc tccatgtact gccgtggcgc agctgctgtc atcctaacat atgatgtcac
      961 caactggcag agcctggcgg agctggagaa ccgcttcctg tccttgactg acactgccaa
     1021 cgcagactgc atcttcgccc ttgtggggaa caaagcggac ctgaccgacc cgttcgctca
     1081 agagcctgac agcgagagtg ggagcgaccc gcagcctgta gcctcctgcc cgactcctcc
     1141 tgccagccct gtccagcaca aacaggtgag cagagaggac gctgtggctc tgtacgcccg
     1201 cgttctccga tacaaaggcc tggacgagaa gacctgcctg cccgccgaga ggatgtgctt
     1261 cgagaccagc gctaaaacag gttacaacgt ggacgctttg ttcgagacct tatttgattt
     1321 agtactgcca tccattctga agaagaggag cgagggtgaa gccactgtag atctggagac
     1381 gccactagag gtgagaagga ctaaagctgg ctgctgtgca tagcaacttt attatacata
     1441 gttgataatt cactggccgt cgttttacgg taccatcgat gatgatccag acatgataag
     1501 atacattgat gagtttggac aaaccacaac tagaatgcag tgaaaaaaat gctttatttg
     1561 tgaaatttgt gatgctattg ctttatttgt aaccattata agctgcaata aacaagttaa
     1621 caacaacaat tgcattcatt ttatgtttca ggttcagggg gaggtgtggg aggtttttta
     1681 aagcaagtaa aacctctaca aatgtggtat ggctgattat gatcctctag atcagatctg
     1741 cgaagatacg gccacgggtg ctcttgatcc tgtggctgat tttggactgt gctgctcgca
     1801 gctgctgatg aatcacatac ttcctccatt ttcttccact gattgactgt tataatttcc
     1861 ctaatttcca ggtcaaggtg ctgtgcattg tggtaataga tgtgacatga cgtcacttcc
     1921 aaaggaccaa tgaacatgtc tgaccaattt catataatgt gaaaacgatt ttcataggca
     1981 gaataaataa catttaaatt aaactgggca tcagcgcaat tcaattggtt tggtaatagc
     2041 aagggaaaat agaatgaagt gatctccaaa aaataagtac tttttgactg taaataaaat
     2101 tgtaaggagt aaaaagtact tttttttcta aaaaaatgta attaagtaaa agtaaaagta
     2161 ttgattttta attgtactca agtaaagtaa aaatccccaa aaataatact taagtacagt
     2221 aatcaagtaa aattactcaa gtactttaca cctctggttc ttgaccccct accttcagca
     2281 agcccagcag atccactagt tctagagcgg ccgccaccgc ggtggagctc cagcttttgt
     2341 tccctttagt gagggttaat tgcgcgcttg gcgtaatcat ggtcatagct gtttcctgtg
     2401 tgaaattgtt atccgctcac aattccacac aacatacgag ccggaagcat aaagtgtaaa
     2461 gcctggggtg cctaatgagt gagctaactc acattaattg cgttgcgctc actgcccgct
     2521 ttccagtcgg gaaacctgtc gtgccagctg cattaatgaa tcggccaacg cgcggggaga
     2581 ggcggtttgc gtattgggcg ctcttccgct tcctcgctca ctgactcgct gcgctcggtc
     2641 gttcggctgc ggcgagcggt atcagctcac tcaaaggcgg taatacggtt atccacagaa
     2701 tcaggggata acgcaggaaa gaacatgtga gcaaaaggcc agcaaaaggc caggaaccgt
     2761 aaaaaggccg cgttgctggc gtttttccat aggctccgcc cccctgacga gcatcacaaa
     2821 aatcgacgct caagtcagag gtggcgaaac ccgacaggac tataaagata ccaggcgttt
     2881 ccccctggaa gctccctcgt gcgctctcct gttccgaccc tgccgcttac cggatacctg
     2941 tccgcctttc tcccttcggg aagcgtggcg ctttctcata gctcacgctg taggtatctc
     3001 agttcggtgt aggtcgttcg ctccaagctg ggctgtgtgc acgaaccccc cgttcagccc
     3061 gaccgctgcg ccttatccgg taactatcgt cttgagtcca acccggtaag acacgactta
     3121 tcgccactgg cagcagccac tggtaacagg attagcagag cgaggtatgt aggcggtgct
     3181 acagagttct tgaagtggtg gcctaactac ggctacacta gaagaacagt atttggtatc
     3241 tgcgctctgc tgaagccagt taccttcgga aaaagagttg gtagctcttg atccggcaaa
     3301 caaaccaccg ctggtagcgg tggttttttt gtttgcaagc agcagattac gcgcagaaaa
     3361 aaaggatctc aagaagatcc tttgatcttt tctacggggt ctgacgctca gtggaacgaa
     3421 aactcacgtt aaggcatttt ggtcatgaga ttatcaaaaa ggatcttcac ctagatcctt
     3481 ttaaattaaa aatgaagttt taaatcaatc taaagtatat atgagtaaac ttggtctgac
     3541 agttaccaat gcttaatcag tgaggcacct atctcagcga tctgtctatt tcgttcatcc
     3601 atagttgcct gactccccgt cgtgtagata actacgatac gggagggctt accatctggc
     3661 cccagtgctg caatgatacc gcgagaccca cgctcaccgg ctccagattt atcagcaata
     3721 aaccagccag ccggaagggc cgagcgcaga agtggtcctg caactttatc cgcctccatc
     3781 cagtctatta attgttgccg ggaagctaga gtaagtagtt cgccagttaa tagtttgcgc
     3841 aacgttgttg ccattgctac aggcatcgtg gtgtcacgct cgtcgtttgg tatggcttca
     3901 ttcagctccg gttcccaacg atcaaggcga gttacatgat cccccatgtt gtgcaaaaaa
     3961 gcggttagct ccttcggtcc tccgatcgtt gtcagaagta agttggccgc agtgttatca
     4021 ctcatggtta tggcagcact gcataattct cttactgtca tgccatccgt aagatgcttt
     4081 tctgtgactg gtgagtactc aaccaagtca ttctgagaat agtgtatgcg gcgaccgagt
     4141 tgctcttgcc cggcgtcaat acgggataat accgcgccac atagcagaac tttaaaagtg
     4201 ctcatcattg gaaaacgttc ttcggggcga aaactctcaa ggatcttacc gctgttgaga
     4261 tccagttcga tgtaacccac tcgtgcaccc aactgatctt cagcatcttt tactttcacc
     4321 agcgtttctg ggtgagcaaa aacaggaagg caaaatgccg caaaaaaggg aataagggcg
     4381 acacggaaat gttgaatact catactcttc ctttttcaat attattgaag catttatcag
     4441 ggttattgtc tcatgagcgg atacatattt gaatgtattt agaaaaataa acaaataggg
     4501 gttccgcgca catttccccg aaaagtgcca cctaaattgt aagcgttaat attttgttaa
     4561 aattcgcgtt aaatttttgt taaatcagct cattttttaa ccaataggcc gaaatcggca
     4621 aaatccctta taaatcaaaa gaatagaccg agatagggtt gagtgttgtt ccagtttgga
     4681 acaagagtcc actattaaag aacgtggact ccaacgtcaa agggcgaaaa accgtctatc
     4741 agggcgatgg cccacgctgg ctaagaactc atcagcctcc ccggtccatc tacccacgta
     4801 ccaatgcacc aattggccac aatgacggct actacatggt gccattcctt cctctttata
     4861 ggaatggaga ctacctcctg tccaacaatg ctcttggata cgagtacgcc tacctgttgg
     4921 acccaggtca ttgcacaaca ccagaaatgc cctctgatct gcaaaagacg tgaatatctg
     4981 ttcagacacc catatccact ctgttccaca caggtcagag gtttgtccag gagttcttga
     5041 cagaggtgta aaaagtactc aaaaatttta ctcaagtgaa agtacaagta cttagggaaa
     5101 attttactca attaaaagta aaagtatctg gctagaatct tacttgagta aaagtaaaaa
     5161 agtactccat taaaattgta cttgagtatt aaggaagtaa aagtaaaagc aagaaagaaa
     5221 actagagatt cttgtttaag cttttaatct caaaaaacat taaatgaaat gcatacaagg
     5281 ttttatcctg ctttagaact gtttgtattt aattatcaaa ctataagaca gacaatctaa
     5341 tgccagtaca cgctactcaa agttgtaaaa cctcagattt aacttcagta gaagctgatt
     5401 ctcaaaattg ttagtgtcaa gcctagctct tttggggctg aaaagcaatc ctgcagtgct
     5461 gaaaagcctc tcacaggcag ccgatgcggg aagaggtgta ttagtcttga tagagaggct
     5521 gcaaatagca ggaaacgtga gcagagactc cctggtgtct gaaacacagg ccagatgggc
     5581 cctcgagcag gaaacagcta tgaccatgat tacgccaagc tatcaacttt gtatagaaaa
     5641 gttggcacgc gcagattccg tgtgggcctg gtaatatctt accattttaa gctattttaa
     5701 gattagggaa aaaaattaaa taaaactact ttaaaattac tttccttaaa aagcaacata
     5761 tttatttagt ttttgtttaa ctggctcaag attgtaatat tttactttta catgtttttt
     5821 taagtaccta aatgtgttca aaagtaaagt atgttattgt tttttttttt taatgttagc
     5881 taagctttaa attgtaatat attactttta aaagtgactt tttaaaaatg taaataaaaa
     5941 agtaactata aatgtgtaat gcatgttatt tctgtgggtt tttaattttc atctcaactg
     6001 ggcttacaat tttaacataa taaaaatcaa atcaaatcaa atcaggccct tatttgtcac
     6061 atacactctt gtatactgaa ataaactaaa tgttgagaaa aatttaaata caccaaaata
     6121 acgcatacct tttttgtaat tacctaagta aaacatttag ttcctttttt aagtgactca
     6181 agattgtaat ctattaattg taaaagataa aactagtgat caatctgacg tgcttctatg
     6241 cagcctgtga gattaattgt gatgtttaat tattaaacaa tttaaatgga tcaaacattt
     6301 cacatgtgct tattgtgtcc aacaaaacca gcagaagcac ttaaaaatat tgcatgacaa
     6361 catgagtttt taatgtaaat tatatatact tcctaaacga agttaatcat atttctaaaa
     6421 taataatgtc attgaaatat ttaaataaat gataagcttt agttgattca acataaaatt
     6481 gaaagcaata aggacttttt ttttttacag cggtgaagca aaagcatgta ataatcatat
     6541 aatataataa ataaataaat aaataatggc tcttggtgca aatatgaaca ctttaaataa
     6601 atatagaata aatatgatca ataagtcata acgatgtgtt ttatgttgat tataatttaa
     6661 acatgtttct aacgcaagtt ttaaaaactg ttttaaagta ttattttaag ttataagatc
     6721 aatttgactc aacattttgt agtgaaaata tgttgtgtaa aattaatata atatacacta
     6781 taaaaatgca gggttccaca caatacatta atgttgtccc aacacaaatc gattaagtta
     6841 acaaatatat gtggattgaa cataaaaaat taagttgtcc caatgaaatc tcaagaattg
     6901 tgttgtttca gctcatttta aataagtagt tttaacaagt aaaaaataac atatttttga
     6961 gtgtgtatat atatatatta caaaatataa taatataaaa tgtaaaagat ataaaccatg
     7021 ctacatatat ttaagagcta ttttgcacat tacttttttg caagccattt tagtgttttt
     7081 tttacaaata tatattagct aaatatacaa tatcttaaat atacaattaa tcagacatgc
     7141 aattaatgca tttaacctac ataaaaatac atgatcaaca tatgttttat gctgattaca
     7201 actaaatcaa acgtaatgaa attaatttat aaaagcgatt taaatatgtc aatattttaa
     7261 gttaaaatca cttgaaacct actataaatg aacttaaatt aaaaaaatct cctttaattc
     7321 caatgcaaca gtgttgtttt ttcagctgag gacccccggt gcagatggtt ggcccccggc
     7381 ccgctattct aaggaagcct ttcttaattt tagggcggcg ctgcatgcgc tcagatcaga
     7441 ttcacgggtg gagagggtta ttttctcttt tttatttttt cttgcctgct catatttggg
     7501 cctgtgtgaa ccccaggctc cgcctcggcc cccaggagcc gctcttattt aaaggggatc
     7561 ctcgccttca gtcttcgtcc cagtggaagc atcagtcttg tgataacaac ttggtgagtc
     7621 ctacagacca gcgctcgact ctaggcttta aatgcattga tttctctgga ttagctaccg
     7681 ggagagtttt aactttgctt attagtcttg tgctcgaact gctaggttta aagagtgttt
     7741 tctctaatgc atgcatgaag cgacagctga aaaccagaaa tagagcgttt gtcctcctgt
     7801 taaactctag cctttctttg gcatttgtca gtccgagtct tcagctgccg gcaggagatt
     7861 gggtttcagt aacacttgct gagcacaaac tacacgtgct ttcttcagat ttaattcatt
     7921 attaatcatt ctagatttaa atgatgttct tactcattgc tgattatttt agccttgcgg
     7981 agcagattaa atgagcacgt gtttcattaa gattgattta aatataatta atatttcacc
     8041 actgtagttt taaaattgcc ttctaagtca tggttgattt ttaataggta tcggctctaa
     8101 ttagattact attttggttt ttaaatgtta tttctatttc atttgtaggc tcgtttttaa
     8161 tgtgatttta ttagattcta gttttaaaat catctcttag ccttaatgag cagactgaat
     8221 gaacatgttt cattaagatt aacttcatta taatgaatta tttaatcatt ctagtgggtt
     8281 ataaatcagc tctatttaaa ttaattgtcg tgtttatttc tatttaattt ttgattattt
     8341 tttcagggtc gtttttatgt gattttttcc cgtttctaat tttaaactaa ttgtttgatt
     8401 tttatatgat tcgactcttt ttaaatgaat tgttttgctt tttttattga gcatatatat
     8461 attatacaat ttcaatcaac aattgttgtg ctttttaaat gttgtttcta tttcatttct
     8521 agggtcgatt ttattcgatt ctagttttaa aatcgtgatt tttaacttct aaccttactg
     8581 agcagactga atgaacatgt ttcatcaaga ttaacttcat tatagttaat tattgaatcg
     8641 tgctagtggt ttataaatca gctctattta aattaatcat catcattatt tctatttaat
     8701 ttttattatt tctttaggat tatttttatg tgattttttt cacgttctag ttttaaactc
     8761 aatgctcatt actgctcacc cttgctgagc agtctttcgt taagattaaa ttaattaata
     8821 accattctag ttttaaaaca gtgtcttaag gcatagctga tattttacaa gtttactatt
     8881 taatatatct cctttctttt tttagggtcg atttcatctg atttgattaa tttttattat
     8941 cttcactaag ctttttgttc taggttttat tctcagtatt attactgtta tatttgaact
     9001 gaatttctcc tcatagttta ttcattttat ttatttattt tttgtttatt cgctattttg
     9061 tattttagtt tttaattaga aattttatta gaatcgtttt gaactagttt ttatgcactc
     9121 taacattaat attaaatcat aactattatt tttattataa tttatttgtg tttatctttt
     9181 tgtgtagctt tcatgtgttt ttattttagt tttattatgt ttgcattgaa ttttttggac
     9241 tagtttatat aacgatatac agaaaagcca tgacaacaaa tgtttttata atacctatta
     9301 agtataagct aatcagattt ccactattct gttcaaagtt aacattatta gccattctga
     9361 tggatcattt gacatttgtc atatgtcttt atgaacactg ctctttcaga tgccactttt
     9421 aaagctgttt tttacagtaa atgaacgttt attattatga cattatttcc taaggcctct
     9481 agagtacagc aggatgtggc gtgtgcatta ccgtgtaatt atgctgactg taaatgtgca
     9541 tttatagact gtcagcatgt ctgactgtgc gctgttgtga ttggtcctgc acagaccaag
//
