Features (pLannotate 1.2.2; 21 found; start..end, strand, type, name):
      7..228     -  rep_origin     M13 ori (fragment): M13 bacteriophage origin of replication; arrow indicates direction of (+) strand synthesis
    228..515     +  CDS            tyr (fragment): TYRO_ORYLA - Also known as tyro. Experimental evidence at transcript level: Swiss-Prot protein existence level 2. This is a copper-containing oxidase that functions in the formation of pigments such as melanins and other polyphenolic compounds. From Oryzias latipes (Japanese rice fish) (Japanese killifish).
   1097..1117    +  protein_bind   attB4: mutant version of attB; core recombination site for the Gateway® BP reaction BP Clonase™
   2025..2041    -  promoter       copia promoter (fragment): strong promoter from the Drosophila transposable element copia (Sinclair et al., 1986)
   5093..5113    +  protein_bind   attB1: mutant version of attB; core recombination site for the Gateway® BP reaction BP Clonase™
   5123..5818    +  CDS            mKate2: mKate2 is a basic (constitutively fluorescent) red fluorescent protein published in 2009, derived from Entacmaea quadricolor. It is reported to be a rapidly-maturing monomer with moderate acid sensitivity.
   5820..5844    -  protein_bind   attB2: mutant version of attB; recombination site for the Gateway® BP reaction BP Clonase™
   5846..6511    +  CDS            RAB20 (fragment): RAB20_HUMAN - Experimental evidence at protein level: Swiss-Prot protein existence level 1. Plays a role in apical endocytosis/recycling. Plays a role in the maturation and acidification of phagosomes that engulf pathogens, such as S.aureus and M.tuberculosis. Plays a role in the fusion of phagosomes with lysosomes. From Homo sapiens (Human).
   6515..6535    -  protein_bind   attB3: mutant version of attB; core recombination site for the Gateway® BP reaction BP Clonase™
   6539..6559    +  CDS            lacZα (fragment): LacZα fragment of β-galactosidase; lacZ fragment
   6575..6709    -  polyA_signal   SV40 poly(A) signal: SV40 polyadenylation signal
   6732..6815    -  CDS            large T antigen (fragment): large T antigen from SV40 (simian virus 40)
   7381..7421    -  misc_feature   MCS (fragment): pBluescript multiple cloning site
   7434..7452    -  promoter       T3 promoter: promoter for bacteriophage T3 RNA polymerase
   7497..7513    -  protein_bind   lac operator: The lac repressor binds to the lac operator to inhibit transcription in E. coli. This inhibition can be relieved by adding lactose or isopropyl-β-D-thiogalactopyranoside (IPTG). lac repressor encoded by lacI
   7521..7551    -  promoter       lac promoter: promoter for the E. coli lac operon
   7566..7587    -  protein_bind   CAP binding site: CAP binding activates transcription in the presence of cAMP. E. coli catabolite activator protein
   7600..7692    -  CDS            lacI (fragment): lac repressor; lacI; The lac repressor binds to the lac operator to inhibit transcription in E. coli. This inhibition can be relieved by adding lactose or isopropyl-β-D-thiogalactopyranoside (IPTG).
   7875..8463    -  rep_origin     ori: high-copy-number ColE1/pMB1/pBR322/pUC origin of replication
   8634..9494    -  CDS            AmpR: β-lactamase; bla; confers resistance to ampicillin, carbenicillin, and related antibiotics
   9495..9599    -  promoter       AmpR promoter: bla
>Addgene plasmid #109609 | actc1b-mKate2-rab20 | depositor full sequence | sequence record 206546 | Full Sequence
CCACCTAAATTGTAAGCGTTAATATTTTGTTAAAATTCGCGTTAAATTTTTGTTAAATCAGCTCATTTTT
TAACCAATAGGCCGAAATCGGCAAAATCCCTTATAAATCAAAAGAATAGACCGAGATAGGGTTGAGTGTT
GTTCCAGTTTGGAACAAGAGTCCACTATTAAAGAACGTGGACTCCAACGTCAAAGGGCGAAAAACCGTCT
ATCAGGGCGATGGCCCACGCTGGCTAAGAACTCATCAGCCTCCCCGGTCCATCTACCCACGTACCAATGC
ACCAATTGGCCACAATGACGGCTACTACATGGTGCCATTCCTTCCTCTTTATAGGAATGGAGACTACCTC
CTGTCCAACAAGGCTCTTGGATACGAGTACGCCTACCTGTTGGACCCAGGTCATTGCACAACACCAGAAA
TGCCCTCTGATCTGCAAAAGACGTGAATATCTGTTCAGACACCCATATCCACTCTGTTCCACACAGGTCA
GAGGTTTGTCCAGGAGTTCTTGACAGAGGTGTAAAAAGTACTCAAAAATTTTACTCAAGTGAAAGTACAA
GTACTTAGGGAAAATTTTACTCAATTAAAAGTAAAAGTATCTGGCTAGAATCTTACTTGAGTAAAAGTAA
AAAAGTACTCCATTAAAATTGTACTTGAGTATTAAGGAAGTAAAAGTAAAAGCAAGAAAGAAAACTAGAG
ATTCTTGTTTAAGCTTTTAATCTCAAAAAACATTAAATGAAATGCATACAAGGTTTTATCCTGCTTTAGA
ACTGTTTGTATTTAATTATCAAACTATAAGACAGACAATCTAATGCCAGTACACGCTACTCAAAGTTGTA
AAACCTCAGATTTAACTTCAGTAGAAGCTGATTCTCAAAATTGTTAGTGTCAAGCCTAGCTCTTTTGGGG
CTGAAAAGCAATCCTGCAGTGCTGAAAAGCCTCTCACAGGCAGCCGATGCGGGAAGAGGTGTATTAGTCT
TGATAGAGAGGCTGCAAATAGCAGGAAACGTGAGCAGAGACTCCCTGGTGTCTGAAACACAGGCCAGATG
GGCCCTCGAGCAGGAAACAGCTATGACCATGATTACGCCAAGCTATCAACTTTGTATAGAAAAGTTGGCA
CGCGCAGATTCCGTGTGGGCCTGGTAATATCTTACCATTTTAAGCTATTTTAAGATTAGGGAAAAAAATT
AAATAAAACTACTTTAAAATTACTTTCCTTAAAAAGCAACATATTTATTTAGTTTTTGTTTAACTGGCTC
AAGATTGTAATATTTTACTTTTACATGTTTTTTTTAAGTACCTAAATGTGTTCAAAAGTAAAGTATGTTA
TTGTTTTTTTTTTTTTAATGTTAGCTAAGCTTTAAATTGTAATATATTACTTTTAAAAGTGACTTTTTAA
AAATGTAAATAAAAAAGTAACTATAAATGTGTAATGCATGTTATTTCTGTGGGTTTTTTAATTTTCATCT
CAACTGGGCTTACAATTTTAACATAATAAAAATCAAATCAAATCAAATCAGGCCCTTATTTGTCACATAC
ACTCTTGTATACTGAAATAAACTAAATGTTGAGAAAAATTTAAATACACCAAAATAACGCATACCTTTTT
TGTAATTACCTAAGTAAAACATTTAGTTCCTTTTTTAAGTGACTCAAGATTGTAATCTATTAATTGTAAA
AGATAAAACTAGTGATCAATCTGACGTGCTTCTATGCAGCCTGTGAGATTAATTGTGATGTTTAATTATT
AAACAATTTAAATGGATCAAACATTTCACATGTGCTTATTGTGTCCAACAAAACCAGCAGAAGCACTTAA
AAATATTGCATGACAACATGAGTTTTTAATGTAAATTATATATACTTCCTAAACGAAGTTAATCATATTT
TCTAAAATAATAATGTCATTGAAATATTTAAATAAATGATAANCTTTAGTTGATTCAACATAAAATTGAA
AGCAATAAGGACTTTTTTTTTTTTACAGCGGTGAAGCAAAAGCNTGNAAATAATCATATAAATATAATAA
ATAAATAAATAAAATAATGGTTCTTGGTGCAAATATGAACACTTTAAATAAATATAGAATAAATATGATC
AATAAGTCATAACGACGTGTTTTATGTTGATTATAATTTAAACATGTTTCTAACGCAAGTTTTAAAAACT
GTTTTAAAGTATTATTTTAAGTTATAAGATCAATTTGACTCAACATTTTGTAGTGAAAATATGTTGTGTA
AAATTAATATAATATACACTATAAAAATGCAAGGTTCCACACAATTCATTCATGTTGTCCCAACACAAAT
CGATTAAGTTAACAAATATATGTGGATTGAACATAAAAAATTAAGTTGTCCCAATGAAATCTCAAGAATT
GTGTTGTTTCAGCTCATTTTAAATAAGTAGTTTTAACAAGTAAAAAATAACATATTTTTGAGTGTGTATA
TATATATATTTATATATTACAAAATATAATAATATAAAATGTAAAAGATATAAACCATGCTACATATATT
TAAGAGCTATTTTGCACATTACTTTTTTGCAAGCCATTTGAGTGTTTTTTTACAAATATATATTAGCTAA
ATATACAATATCTTAAATATACAATTAATCAGACATGCAAAAAATGCATTTAACCTACATAAAAATACAT
GATCAACATATGTTTTATGCTGATTACAACTAAATCAAACGTAATGAAATTAATTTATAAAAGCGATTTA
AATATGTCAATATTTTAAGTTAAAATCACTTGAAACCTACTATAAATGAACTTAAATTTAAAAAATCTCC
TTTAATTCCAATGCAGCACTGTTGTTTTTTCAGCTGAGGACCCCCGGTGCAGATGGTTGGCCCCCGGCCC
GCTATTCTAAGGAAGCCTTTCTTAATTTTAGGGCGGCGCTGCATGCGCTCAGATCAGATTCACGGGTGGA
GAGGGTTATTTTCTCTTTTTTATTTTTTCTTGCCTGCTCATATTTGGGCCTGTGTGAACCCCAGGCTCCG
CCTCGGCCCCCAGGAGCCGCTCTTATTTAAAGGGGATCCTCGCCTTCAGTCTTCGTCCCAGTGGAAGCAT
CAGTCTTGTGATAACAACTTGGTGAGTCCTACAGACCAGCGCTCGACTCTAGGCTTTAAATGCATTGATT
TCTCTGGATTAGCTACCGGGAGAGTTTTAACTTTGCTTATTAGTCTTGTGCTTGAACTGCTAGGTTTAAA
GAGGGTTTTCTCTAATGCATGCATGAAGCGACAGCTGAAAACCAGAAATAGAGCGTTTGTCCTCCTGTTA
AACTCTAGCCTTTCTTTGGCATTTGTCAGTCCGAGTCTTCAGCTGCCGGCAGGAGATTGGGTTTCAGTAA
CACTTGCTGAGCACAAACTACACGTGCTTCCTTCAGATTTAATTCATTATTAATCATTCTAGATTTAAAT
GATCTTCTTACTCATTGCTGATTATTTTAGCCTTGCGGAGCAGATTAAATGAGCACGTGTTTATTAAGAT
TGATTTAAATATAATTAATATTTCACCACTGTAGTTTTAAAATTGCCTTCTAAGTCATGGTTGATTTTTA
ATAGGTATCGGCTCTAATTAGATTACTATTTTGGTTTTTAAATGTTATTTCTATTTCATTTGTAGGCTCG
TTTTTAATGTGATTTTATTAGATTCTAGTTTTAAAATCATCTTTTAGCCTTACTGAGCAGACTGAATGAA
CATGTTTCATTAAGATTAACTTCATTATAGTTAATTATTTAATCATTCTAGTGGATTATAAATCAGCTCT
ATTTAAATTGATTGTCGTGTTTATTTCTATTTGATTTTTGATTATTTTTTAAGGTCGTTTTTATGTGATT
TTTCCCCGATTCTAATTTTAAACTAATTGTTTGATTTTTATATGATTCGACTCTTTTTAAATGAATTGTT
TTGCTTTTTTTATTGAGCATATATATATATTATACAATTTCAATCAACAATTGTTGTGCTTTTTAAATGT
TGTTTCTATTTCATTTCTAGGGTCGATTTTATTCGATTCTAGTTTTAAAATCGTGATTTCTAACTCCTAA
CCTTACTGAGCAGACTGAATGAACATGTTTCATCAAGATTAACTTCATTATAGTTAATTATTGAATCGGG
CTAGTGGTTTATAAATCAGCTCTATTATAAATTAATTGTCATCATTATTTCTATTTAATTTTTATTATTT
TTTTAGGATTATTTTTAAGGGATTTTTTTCACGTTCTAGTTTTAAACTCAATGCTCATTACTGCTCACCC
TTGCTGAGCAGTCTTTCGTTAAGATTAAATTAATTAATAACCCATTCTAGTTTTAAAACAGTGTCTTAAG
GCATAGCTGATATTTTACAAGTTTACTATTTAATATATCTCCATTTCTTTTTTTAGGGTCGATTTCATCT
GATTTGATTAATTTTTATTATCTTCACTAAGCTTTTTGTTCTAGGTTTTATTCTCAGTATTATTACTGTT
ATATTTGAACTGAATTTCTCCTCATAGTTTATTCATTTTATTTATTTATTTTTTGTTTATTCGCTATTTT
GTATTTTAGTTTTTAATTAGAAATTTTATTAGAATCGTTTTGAACTAGTTTTTATGCACTCTAACATTAA
TATTAAATCATAACTATTATTTTTATTATAATTTATTTGTGTTTATCTTTTTGTGTAGCTTTCATGTGTT
TTTATTTTAGTTTTATTATGTTTGCATTGAATTTTTTGGACTAGTTTATATAACGATATACAGAAAAGCC
ATGACAACAAATGTTTTTATAATACCTATTAAGTATAAGCTAATCAGATTTCCACTATTCTGTTCAAAGT
TAACATTATTAGCCATTCTGATGGATCATTTGACATTTGTCATATGTCTTTATGAACACTGCTCTTTCAG
ATGCCACTTTTAAAGCTGTTTTTTACAGTAAATGAACGTTTATTATTATGACATTATTTCCTAAGGCCTC
TAGAGTACAGCAGGATGTGGCGTGTGCATTACTGTGTAATTATGCTGACTGTAAATGTGCATTTATAGAC
TGTCAGCATGTCTGACTGTGCGCTGTTGTGATTTGTCCTGCACAGACCAAGGCAAGTTTGTACAAAAAAG
CAGGCTGCCACCATGGTGAGCGAGCTGATTAAGGAGAACATGCACATGAAGCTGTACATGGAGGGCACCG
TGAACAACCACCACTTCAAGTGCACATCCGAGGGCGAAGGCAAGCCCTACGAGGGCACCCAGACCATGAG
AATCAAGGCGGTCGAGGGCGGCCCTCTCCCCTTCGCCTTCGACATCCTGGCTACCAGCTTCATGTACGGC
AGCAAAACCTTCATCAACCACACCCAGGGCATCCCCGACTTCTTTAAGCAGTCCTTCCCCGAGGGCTTCA
CATGGGAGAGAGTCACCACATACGAAGACGGGGGCGTGCTGACCGCTACCCAGGACACCAGCCTCCAGGA
CGGCTGCCTCATCTACAACGTCAAGATCAGAGGGGTGAACTTCCCATCCAACGGCCCTGTGATGCAGAAG
AAAACACTCGGCTGGGAGGCCTCCACCGAGACCCTGTACCCCGCTGACGGCGGCCTGGAAGGCAGAGCCG
ACATGGCCCTGAAGCTCGTGGGCGGGGGCCACCTGATCTGCAACTTGAAGACCACATACAGATCCAAGAA
ACCCGCTAAGAACCTCAAGATGCCCGGCGTCTACTATGTGGACAGAAGACTGGAAAGAATCAAGGAGGCC
GACAAAGAGACCTACGTCGAGCAGCACGAGGTGGCTGTGGCCAGATACTGCGACCTCCCTAGCAAACTGG
GGCACAGAGACCCAGCTTTCTTGTACAAAGTGGTGAACGTTGGAAAGACTTCTCTCCTCCACAGATACAC
GGAGAGGAAGTTTAAGGACACGATAAGCACCGTCGGAGGGGCGTTTTTCCTCAAACAGTGGGGTCCCTAC
AACATTTCCATATGGGATACTGCAGGTCGAGAGCAGTTTCACGGTCTGGGCTCCATGTACTGCCGTGGCG
CAGCTGCTGTCATCCTAACATATGATGTCACCAACTGGCAGAGCCTGGCGGAGCTGGAGAACCGCTTCCT
GTCCTTGACTGACACTGCCAACGCAGACTGCATCTTCGCCCTTGTGGGGAACAAAGCGGACCTGACCGAC
CCGTTCGCTCAAGAGCCTGACAGCGAGAGTGGGAGCGACCCGCAGCCTGTAGCCTCCTGCCCGACTCCTC
CTGCCAGCCCTGTCCAGCACAAACAGGTGAGCAGAGAGGACGCTGTGGCTCTGTACGCCCGCGTTCTCCG
ATACAAAGGCCTGGACGAGAAGACCTGCCTGCCCGCCGAGAGGATGTGCTTCGAGACCAGCGCTAAAACA
GGTTACAACGTGGACGCTTTGTTCGAGACCTTATTTGATTTAGTACTGCCATCCATTCTGAAGAAGAGGA
GCGAGGGTGAAGCCACTGTAGATCTGGAGACGCCACTAGAGGTGAGAAGGACTAAAGCTGGCTGCTGTGC
ATAGCAACTTTATTATACATAGTTGATAATTCACTGGCCGTCGTTTTACGGTACCATCGATGATGATCCA
GACATGATAAGATACATTGATGAGTTTGGACAAACCACAACTAGAATGCAGTGAAAAAAATGCTTTATTT
GTGAAATTTGTGATGCTATTGCTTTATTTGTAACCATTATAAGCTGCAATAAACAAGTTAACAACAACAA
TTGCATTCATTTTATGTTTCAGGTTCAGGGGGAGGTGTGGGAGGTTTTTTAAAGCAAGTAAAACCTCTAC
AAATGTGGTATGGCTGATTATGATCCTCTAGATCAGATCTGCGAAGATACGGCCACGGGTGCTCTTGATC
CTGTGGCTGATTTTGGACTGTGCTGCTCGCAGCTGCTGATGAATCACATACTTCCTCCATTTTCTTCCAC
TGATTGACTGTTATAATTTCCCTAATTTCCAGGTCAAGGTGCTGTGCATTGTGGTAATAGATGTGACATG
ACGTCACTTCCAAAGGACCAATGAACATGTCTGACCAATTTCATATAATGTGAAAACGATTTTCATAGGC
AGAATAAATAACATTTAAATTAAACTGGGCATCAGCGCAATTCAATTGGTTTGGTAATAGCAAGGGAAAA
TAGAATGAAGTGATCTCCAAAAAATAAGTACTTTTTGACTGTAAATAAAATTGTAAGGAGTAAAAAGTAC
TTTTTTTTCTAAAAAAATGTAATTAAGTAAAAGTAAAAGTATTGATTTTTAATTGTACTCAAGTAAAGTA
AAAATCCCCAAAAATAATACTTAAGTACAGTAATCAAGTAAAATTACTCAAGTACTTTACACCTCTGGTT
CTTGACCCCCTACCTTCAGCAAGCCCAGCAGATCCACTAGTTCTAGAGCGGCCGCCACCGCGGTGGAGCT
CCAGCTTTTGTTCCCTTTAGTGAGGGTTAATTGCGCGCTTGGCGTAATCATGGTCATAGCTGTTTCCTGT
GTGAAATTGTTATCCGCTCACAATTCCACACAACATACGAGCCGGAAGCATAAAGTGTAAAGCCTGGGGT
GCCTAATGAGTGAGCTAACTCACATTAATTGCGTTGCGCTCACTGCCCGCTTTCCAGTCGGGAAACCTGT
CGTGCCAGCTGCATTAATGAATCGGCCAACGCGCGGGGAGAGGCGGTTTGCGTATTGGGCGCTCTTCCGC
TTCCTCGCTCACTGACTCGCTGCGCTCGGTCGTTCGGCTGCGGCGAGCGGTATCAGCTCACTCAAAGGCG
GTAATACGGTTATCCACAGAATCAGGGGATAACGCAGGAAAGAACATGTGAGCAAAAGGCCAGCAAAAGG
CCAGGAACCGTAAAAAGGCCGCGTTGCTGGCGTTTTTCCATAGGCTCCGCCCCCCTGACGAGCATCACAA
AAATCGACGCTCAAGTCAGAGGTGGCGAAACCCGACAGGACTATAAAGATACCAGGCGTTTCCCCCTGGA
AGCTCCCTCGTGCGCTCTCCTGTTCCGACCCTGCCGCTTACCGGATACCTGTCCGCCTTTCTCCCTTCGG
GAAGCGTGGCGCTTTCTCATAGCTCACGCTGTAGGTATCTCAGTTCGGTGTAGGTCGTTCGCTCCAAGCT
GGGCTGTGTGCACGAACCCCCCGTTCAGCCCGACCGCTGCGCCTTATCCGGTAACTATCGTCTTGAGTCC
AACCCGGTAAGACACGACTTATCGCCACTGGCAGCAGCCACTGGTAACAGGATTAGCAGAGCGAGGTATG
TAGGCGGTGCTACAGAGTTCTTGAAGTGGTGGCCTAACTACGGCTACACTAGAAGGACAGTATTTGGTAT
CTGCGCTCTGCTGAAGCCAGTTACCTTCGGAAAAAGAGTTGGTAGCTCTTGATCCGGCAAACAAACCACC
GCTGGTAGCGGTGGTTTTTTTGTTTGCAAGCAGCAGATTACGCGCAGAAAAAAAGGATCTCAAGAAGATC
CTTTGATCTTTTCTACGGGGTCTGACGCTCAGTGGAACGAAAACTCACGTTAAGGGATTTTGGTCATGAG
ATTATCAAAAAGGATCTTCACCTAGATCCTTTTAAATTAAAAATGAAGTTTTAAATCAATCTAAAGTATA
TATGAGTAAACTTGGTCTGACAGTTACCAATGCTTAATCAGTGAGGCACCTATCTCAGCGATCTGTCTAT
TTCGTTCATCCATAGTTGCCTGACTCCCCGTCGTGTAGATAACTACGATACGGGAGGGCTTACCATCTGG
CCCCAGTGCTGCAATGATACCGCGAGACCCACGCTCACCGGCTCCAGATTTATCAGCAATAAACCAGCCA
GCCGGAAGGGCCGAGCGCAGAAGTGGTCCTGCAACTTTATCCGCCTCCATCCAGTCTATTAATTGTTGCC
GGGAAGCTAGAGTAAGTAGTTCGCCAGTTAATAGTTTGCGCAACGTTGTTGCCATTGCTACAGGCATCGT
GGTGTCACGCTCGTCGTTTGGTATGGCTTCATTCAGCTCCGGTTCCCAACGATCAAGGCGAGTTACATGA
TCCCCCATGTTGTGCAAAAAAGCGGTTAGCTCCTTCGGTCCTCCGATCGTTGTCAGAAGTAAGTTGGCCG
CAGTGTTATCACTCATGGTTATGGCAGCACTGCATAATTCTCTTACTGTCATGCCATCCGTAAGATGCTT
TTCTGTGACTGGTGAGTACTCAACCAAGTCATTCTGAGAATAGTGTATGCGGCGACCGAGTTGCTCTTGC
CCGGCGTCAATACGGGATAATACCGCGCCACATAGCAGAACTTTAAAAGTGCTCATCATTGGAAAACGTT
CTTCGGGGCGAAAACTCTCAAGGATCTTACCGCTGTTGAGATCCAGTTCGATGTAACCCACTCGTGCACC
CAACTGATCTTCAGCATCTTTTACTTTCACCAGCGTTTCTGGGTGAGCAAAAACAGGAAGGCAAAATGCC
GCAAAAAAGGGAATAAGGGCGACACGGAAATGTTGAATACTCATACTCTTCCTTTTTCAATATTATTGAA
GCATTTATCAGGGTTATTGTCTCATGAGCGGATACATATTTGAATGTATTTAGAAAAATAAACAAATAGG
GGTTCCGCGCACATTTCCCCGAAAAGTG
